Addgene plasmid #109027: pLenti-X1-Neo-GFP-FAM134B-LIRmut
Purpose: stable lentiviral expression of cDNA
Depositing lab: Jacob Corn. Depositing organization: University of California, Berkeley. Publication: Atlastins remodel the endoplasmic reticulum for selective autophagy. Liang JR, Lingeman E, Ahmed S, Corn JE. J Cell Biol. 2018 Aug 24. pii: jcb.201804185. doi: 10.1083/jcb.201804185. PubMed 30143524.
Backbone
  Vector backbone: pLenti-X1-Neo
  Backbone manufacturer: Michael Rape
  Backbone size w/o insert (bp): 9005
  Vector type: Mammalian Expression, Lentiviral
  Selectable markers: Neomycin (select with G418) ; GFP
Growth in bacteria
  Bacterial resistance: Ampicillin, 100 μg/mL
  Growth temperature: 30°C
  Growth strain: NEB Stable
  Copy number: High Copy
Gene/Insert
  Gene/Insert name: FAM134B-LIRmut (alt name: RETREG1-LIRmut)
  Species: H. sapiens (human)
  Insert size (bp): 2253
  Mutation: DDFELL to DDAEAL aa 453-458 to interrupt FAM134B interaction with LC3 family proteins
  Entrez Gene: RETREG1 (a.k.a. FAM134B, JK-1, JK1)
  Promoter: EIF-1a promoter
  Tag / fusion protein: eGFP (N terminal on insert)
  Cloning method: Ligation Independent Cloning
  Sequencing primers: 5′ AGCCTCAGACAGTGGTTCAA; 3′ agcagcgtatccacatagcgt
Terms and licenses: Academic/Nonprofit Terms; Industry Terms: Not Available to Industry
How to cite: pLenti-X1-Neo-GFP-FAM134B-LIRmut was a gift from Jacob Corn (Addgene plasmid # 109027 ; http://n2t.net/addgene:109027 ; RRID:Addgene_109027)
