[The description below was written by a language model from this plasmid's Addgene catalogue record and pLannotate feature annotations shown in this document.]
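Description:
pLenti-X1-Neo-GFP-FAM134B-LIRmut is a lentiviral mammalian expression plasmid built on the pLenti-X1-Neo backbone and intended for stable expression of a cDNA after viral transduction. In bacteria it is maintained through a high-copy ColE1/pUC-type origin and ampicillin resistance (AmpR), and an f1 origin is also present. The viral portion has a third-generation layout. An RSV promoter drives a truncated HIV-1 5' LTR, followed by the Ψ packaging signal with a gag fragment, the Rev response element for Rev-dependent nuclear export of the genomic RNA, and the cPPT/CTS element. A second truncated LTR, followed by an SV40 poly(A) signal, closes the transfer unit downstream of the cargo. An SV40 origin sits just beyond it.

Between the LTRs, the human EF-1α promoter drives an N-terminal EGFP fusion to human FAM134B (RETREG1), an ER-phagy receptor. The insert carries a mutated LC3-interacting region: DDFELL at residues 453–458 is changed to DDAEAL to disrupt binding to LC3 family proteins. A WPRE downstream of the fusion enhances transcript expression. A separate mouse PGK promoter drives NeoR, so transduced cells can be selected with G418, and the GFP tag can also be used to identify them. attB1 and attB2 sites flank the promoter–insert region, remnants of a Gateway-compatible design, although the record lists ligation-independent cloning as the method used. The construct serves as an autophagy-binding-deficient version of GFP-FAM134B, which fits the associated study of ER remodelling during selective autophagy. The GFP tag should also allow the protein's localisation to be visualised.
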