Features (pLannotate 1.2.2; 33 found; start..end, strand, type, name):
      1..1179    +  promoter       EF-1α promoter: strong constitutive promoter for human elongation factor EF-1α
   1196..1214    +  promoter       T7 promoter: promoter for bacteriophage T7 RNA polymerase
   1259..1975    +  CDS            EGFP: EGFP is a basic (constitutively fluorescent) green fluorescent protein published in 1996, derived from Aequorea victoria. It is reported to be a rapidly-maturing weak dimer with moderate acid sensitivity.
   2000..3490    +  CDS            RETREG1: RETR1_HUMAN - Also known as FAM134B, JK1 From Homo sapiens (Human).
   3499..3523    -  protein_bind   attB2: mutant version of attB; recombination site for the Gateway® BP reaction BP Clonase™
   3554..4142    +  misc_feature   WPRE: woodchuck hepatitis virus posttranscriptional regulatory element
   4193..4692    +  promoter       PGK promoter: mouse phosphoglycerate kinase 1 promoter
   4706..5509    +  CDS            NeoR/KanR: aminoglycoside phosphotransferase from Tn5; aph(3')-II (or nptII); confers resistance to neomycin, kanamycin, and G418 (Geneticin®)
   5583..5720    +  CDS            nef (fragment): NEF_HV1LA - Experimental evidence at protein level: Swiss-Prot protein existence level 1. Extracellular Nef protein targets CD4(+) T-lymphocytes for apoptosis by interacting with CXCR4 surface receptors. From Human immunodeficiency virus type 1 group M subtype B (isolate Lai) (HIV-1).
   5706..5886    +  LTR            5' LTR (truncated): truncated 5' long terminal repeat (LTR) from HIV-1
   5958..6079    +  polyA_signal   SV40 poly(A) signal: SV40 polyadenylation signal
   6119..6254    +  rep_origin     SV40 ori: SV40 origin of replication
   6275..6293    -  promoter       T7 promoter: promoter for bacteriophage T7 RNA polymerase
   6301..6456    +  CDS            lacZα (fragment): LacZα fragment of β-galactosidase; lacZ fragment
   6461..6889    +  rep_origin     f1 ori (sequence partly withheld): f1 bacteriophage origin of replication; arrow indicates direction of (+) strand synthesis
   6942..7046    +  promoter       AmpR promoter: bla
   7047..7907    +  CDS            AmpR: β-lactamase; bla; confers resistance to ampicillin, carbenicillin, and related antibiotics
   8078..8666    +  rep_origin     ori: high-copy-number ColE1/pMB1/pBR322/pUC origin of replication
   8849..8941    +  CDS            lacI (fragment): lac repressor; lacI; The lac repressor binds to the lac operator to inhibit transcription in E. coli. This inhibition can be relieved by adding lactose or isopropyl-β-D-thiogalactopyranoside (IPTG).
   8954..8975    +  protein_bind   CAP binding site: CAP binding activates transcription in the presence of cAMP. E. coli catabolite activator protein
   8990..9020    +  promoter       lac promoter: promoter for the E. coli lac operon
   9024..9046    +  protein_bind   lac operator (fragment): The lac repressor binds to the lac operator to inhibit transcription in E. coli. This inhibition can be relieved by adding lactose or isopropyl-β-D-thiogalactopyranoside (IPTG). lac repressor encoded by lacI
   9089..9107    +  promoter       T3 promoter: promoter for bacteriophage T3 RNA polymerase
   9135..9361    +  promoter       RSV promoter: Rous sarcoma virus enhancer/promoter
   9362..9542    +  LTR            5' LTR (truncated): truncated 5' long terminal repeat (LTR) from HIV-1
   9589..9714    +  misc_feature   HIV-1 Ψ: packaging signal of human immunodeficiency virus type 1
   9698..10061   +  CDS            HIV-1 gag (fragment): gag protein from human immunodeficiency virus 1; gag
  10207..10440   +  misc_feature   RRE: The Rev response element (RRE) of HIV-1 allows for Rev-dependent mRNA export from the nucleus to the cytoplasm.
  10817..10917   +  CDS            Rev (fragment): human immunodeficiency virus 1 (HIV-1) Rev protein; rev; enhances nuclear export of unspliced and incompletely spliced viral mRNAs
  10936..11052   +  misc_feature   cPPT/CTS: central polypurine tract and central termination sequence of HIV-1
  11086..11110   +  protein_bind   attB1: mutant version of attB; recombination site for the Gateway® BP reaction BP Clonase™
  11125..11143   +  enhancer       CMV enhancer (fragment): human cytomegalovirus immediate early enhancer
  11168..11234   +  CDS            small t antigen (fragment): SV40 (simian virus 40) small t antigen
>Addgene plasmid #109027 | pLenti-X1-Neo-GFP-FAM134B-LIRmut | addgene full sequence | sequence record 221706 | Addgene NGS Result
GGCTCCGGTGCCCGTCAGTGGGCAGAGCGCACATCGCCCACAGTCCCCGAGAAGTTGGGGGGAGGGGTCG
GCAATTGAACCGGTGCCTAGAGAAGGTGGCGCGGGGTAAACTGGGAAAGTGATGTCGTGTACTGGCTCCG
CCTTTTTCCCGAGGGTGGGGGAGAACCGTATATAAGTGCAGTAGTCGCCGTGAACGTTCTTTTTCGCAAC
GGGTTTGCCGCCAGAACACAGGTAAGTGCCGTGTGTGGTTCCCGCGGGCCTGGCCTCTTTACGGGTTATG
GCCCTTGCGTGCCTTGAATTACTTCCACCTGGCTGCAGTACGTGATTCTTGATCCCGAGCTTCGGGTTGG
AAGTGGGTGGGAGAGTTCGAGGCCTTGCGCTTAAGGAGCCCCTTCGCCTCGTGCTTGAGTTGAGGCCTGG
CCTGGGCGCTGGGGCCGCCGCGTGCGAATCTGGTGGCACCTTCGCGCCTGTCTCGCTGCTTTCGATAAGT
CTCTAGCCATTTAAAATTTTTGATGACCTGCTGCGACGCTTTTTTTCTGGCAAGATAGTCTTGTAAATGC
GGGCCAAGATCTGCACACTGGTATTTCGGTTTTTGGGGCCGCGGGCGGCGACGGGGCCCGTGCGTCCCAG
CGCACATGTTCGGCGAGGCGGGGCCTGCGAGCGCGGCCACCGAGAATCGGACGGGGGTAGTCTCAAGCTG
GCCGGCCTGCTCTGGTGCCTGGCCTCGCGCCGCCGTGTATCGCCCCGCCCTGGGCGGCAAGGCTGGCCCG
GTCGGCACCAGTTGCGTGAGCGGAAAGATGGCCGCTTCCCGGCCCTGCTGCAGGGAGCTCAAAATGGAGG
ACGCGGCGCTCGGGAGAGCGGGCGGGTGAGTCACCCACACAAAGGAAAAGGGCCTTTCCGTCCTCAGCCG
TCGCTTCATGTGACTCCACGGAGTACCGGGCGCCGTCCAGGCACCTCGATTAGTTCTCGAGCTTTTGGAG
TACGTCGTCTTTAGGTTGGGGGGAGGGGTTTTATGCGATGGAGTTTCCCCACACTGAGTGGGTGGAGACT
GAAGTTAGGCCAGCTTGGCACTTGATGTAATTCTCCTTGGAATTTGCCCTTTTTGAGTTTGGATCTTGGT
TCATTCTCAAGCCTCAGACAGTGGTTCAAAGTTTTTTTCTTCCATTTCAGGTGTCGTGAGGAATTAGCTT
GGTACTAATACGACTCACTATAGGGAGACCCAAGCTGGCTAGGTAAGCTTGGTACCGAGCTCGGATCCAT
GGTGAGCAAGGGCGAGGAGCTGTTCACCGGGGTGGTGCCCATCCTGGTCGAGCTGGACGGCGACGTAAAC
GGCCACAAGTTCAGCGTGTCCGGCGAGGGCGAGGGCGATGCCACCTACGGCAAGCTGACCCTGAAGTTCA
TCTGCACCACCGGCAAGCTGCCCGTGCCCTGGCCCACCCTCGTGACCACCCTGACCTACGGCGTGCAGTG
CTTCAGCCGCTACCCCGACCACATGAAGCAGCACGACTTCTTCAAGTCCGCCATGCCCGAAGGCTACGTC
CAGGAGCGCACCATCTTCTTCAAGGACGACGGCAACTACAAGACCCGCGCCGAGGTGAAGTTCGAGGGCG
ACACCCTGGTGAACCGCATCGAGCTGAAGGGCATCGACTTCAAGGAGGACGGCAACATCCTGGGGCACAA
GCTGGAGTACAACTACAACAGCCACAACGTCTATATCATGGCCGACAAGCAGAAGAACGGCATCAAGGTG
AACTTCAAGATCCGCCACAACATCGAGGACGGCAGCGTGCAGCTCGCCGACCACTACCAGCAGAACACCC
CCATCGGCGACGGCCCCGTGCTGCTGCCCGACAACCACTACCTGAGCACCCAGTCCGCCCTGAGCAAAGA
CCCCAACGAGAAGCGCGATCACATGGTCCTGCTGGAGTTCGTGACCGCCGCCGGGATCACTCTCGGCATG
GACGAGCTGTACAAGGGTGGATCTGGAGGTTCTGGTGGAATGGCGAGCCCGGCGCCTCCGGAGCACGCCG
AGGAGGGATGCCCGGCTCCTGCCGCCGAGGAGCAGGCGCCGCCGTCGCCGCCACCGCCCCAGGCATCCCC
CGCAGAGCGGCAGCAGCAGGAGGAGGAAGCGCAGGAAGCTGGGGCGGCGGAGGGCGCGGGGTTGCAGGTG
GAGGAGGCCGCGGGCCGGGCGGCGGCCGCGGTAACCTGGCTGCTCGGGGAGCCGGTGCTGTGGCTGGGCT
GCCGCGCCGACGAGCTGCTGAGCTGGAAGAGGCCGCTGCGGAGCCTGCTCGGCTTCGTCGCTGCCAACCT
GCTGTTCTGGTTCCTTGCATTGACTCCATGGAGAGTATATCACCTGATTTCCGTCATGATACTTGGGCGT
GTTATTATGCAAATAATAAAGGATATGGTTTTGTCTAGAACAAGAGGTGCACAGTTGTGGAGAAGCCTCA
GTGAAAGCTGGGAAGTTATCAATTCCAAACCAGATGAAAGACCCAGGCTCAGCCACTGTATTGCAGAATC
ATGGATGAATTTCAGCATATTTCTTCAAGAAATGTCTCTTTTTAAACAGCAGAGCCCTGGCAAGTTTTGT
CTCCTGGTCTGTAGTGTGTGCACATTTTTTACGATCTTGGGAAGTTACATTCCTGGGGTTATACTCAGCT
ATCTACTGTTACTGTGTGCATTTTTGTGTCCATTGTTTAAATGTAATGATATTGGACAAAAAATTTACAG
CAAAATTAAGTCAGTTCTGCTGAAACTGGATTTTGGAATTGGAGAATATATTAATCAGAAGAAACGTGAG
AGATCTGAAGCAGATAAAGAAAAAAGTCACAAAGATGACAGTGAATTAGACTTTTCAGCTCTTTGTCCTA
AGATTAGCCTCACGGTTGCTGCCAAAGAGTTATCTGTGTCTGACACAGACGTCTCAGAGGTATCCTGGAC
TGATAATGGGACCTTCAACCTTTCAGAAGGATACACTCCACAGACAGACACTTCTGATGATCTTGACCGA
CCCAGTGAGGAAGTTTTCTCTAGAGATCTTTCAGATTTTCCATCTCTAGAAAATGGCATGGGAACAAATG
ATGAAGATGAATTAAGCCTTGGTTTGCCCACTGAGCTCAAGAGAAAGAAGGAACAGTTGGACAGTGGTCA
CAGACCAAGCAAAGAGACGCAATCAGCAGCTGGTCTCACCCTTCCTCTGAACAGTGACCAAACCTTTCAC
CTGATGAGCAACCTGGCTGGGGATGTTATCACAGCTGCAGTGACTGCAGCTATCAAAGACCAGTTAGAGG
GTGTGCAGCAAGCACTTTCTCAGGCTGCCCCCATCCCAGAAGAGGACACAGACACTGAAGAAGGTGATGA
CGCTGAAGCACTTGACCAGTCAGAGCTGGATCAAATTGAGAGTGAATTGGGACTTACACAAGACCAGGAA
GCAGAAGCACAGCAAAATAAGAAGTCTTCAGGTTTCCTTTCAAATCTGCTGGGAGGCCATTAATCTAGAC
CCAGCTTTCTTGTACAAAGTGGTTGATATCCAGCACAGTGGCGGCCGCTCGACAATCAACCTCTGGATTA
CAAAATTTGTGAAAGATTGACTGGTATTCTTAACTATGTTGCTCCTTTTACGCTATGTGGATACGCTGCT
TTAATGCCTTTGTATCATGCTATTGCTTCCCGTATGGCTTTCATTTTCTCCTCCTTGTATAAATCCTGGT
TGCTGTCTCTTTATGAGGAGTTGTGGCCCGTTGTCAGGCAACGTGGCGTGGTGTGCACTGTGTTTGCTGA
CGCAACCCCCACTGGTTGGGGCATTGCCACCACCTGTCAGCTCCTTTCCGGGACTTTCGCTTTCCCCCTC
CCTATTGCCACGGCGGAACTCATCGCCGCCTGCCTTGCCCGCTGCTGGACAGGGGCTCGGCTGTTGGGCA
CTGACAATTCCGTGGTGTTGTCGGGGAAGCTGACGTCCTTTCCATGGCTGCTCGCCTGTGTTGCCACCTG
GATTCTGCGCGGGACGTCCTTCTGCTACGTCCCTTCGGCCCTCAATCCAGCGGACCTTCCTTCCCGCGGC
CTGCTGCCGGCTCTGCGGCCTCTTCCGCGTCTTCGCCTTCGCCCTCAGACGAGTCGGATCTCCCTTTGGG
CCGCCTCCCCGCCTGGACCTGCAGGATTCTGCAGATATCCGGACTAGTGATCTAATTCTACCGGGTAGGG
GAGGCGCTTTTCCCAAGGCAGTCTGGAGCATGCGCTTTAGCAGCCCCGCTGGGCACTTGGCGCTACACAA
GTGGCCTCTGGCCTCGCACACATTCCACATCCACCGGTAGGCGCCAACCGGCTCCGTTCTTTGGTGGCCC
CTTCGCGCCACCTTCTACTCCTCCCCTAGTCAGGAAGTTCCCCCCCGCCCCGCAGCTCGCGTCGTGCAGG
ACGTGACAAATGGAAGTAGCACGTCTCACTAGTCTCGTGCAGATGGACAGCACCGCTGAGCAATGGAAGC
GGGTAGGCCTTTGGGGCAGCGGCCAATAGCAGCTTTGCTCCTTCGCTTTCTGGGCTCAGAGGCTGGGAAG
GGGTGGGTCCGGGGGCGGGCTCAGGGGCGGGCTCAGGGGCGGGGCGGGCGCCCGAAGGTCCTCCGGAGGC
CCGGCATTCTGCACGCTTCAAAAGCGCACGTCTGCCGCGCTGTTCTCCTCTTCCTCATCTCCGGGCCTTT
CGACCTGCAGCCAATATGGGATCGGCCATTGAACAAGATGGATTGCACGCAGGTTCTCCGGCCGCTTGGG
TGGAGAGGCTATTCGGCTATGACTGGGCACAACAGACAATCGGCTGCTCTGATGCCGCCGTGTTCCGGCT
GTCAGCGCAGGGGCGCCCGGTTCTTTTTGTCAAGACCGACCTGTCCGGTGCCCTGAATGAACTGCAGGAC
GAGGCAGCGCGGCTATCGTGGCTGGCCACGACGGGCGTTCCTTGCGCAGCTGTGCTCGACGTTGTCACTG
AAGCGGGAAGGGACTGGCTGCTATTGGGCGAAGTGCCGGGGCAGGATCTCCTGTCATCTCACCTTGCTCC
TGCCGAGAAAGTATCCATCATGGCTGATGCAATGCGGCGGCTGCATACGCTTGATCCGGCTACCTGCCCA
TTCGACCACCAAGCGAAACATCGCATCGAGCGAGCACGTACTCGGATGGAAGCCGGTCTTGTCGATCAGG
ATGATCTGGACGAAGAGCATCAGGGGCTCGCGCCAGCCGAACTGTTCGCCAGGCTCAAGGCGCGCATGCC
CGACGGCGAGGATCTCGTCGTGACCCATGGCGATGCCTGCTTGCCGAATATCATGGTGGAAAATGGCCGC
TTTTCTGGATTCATCGACTGTGGCCGGCTGGGTGTGGCGGACCGCTATCAGGACATAGCGTTGGCTACCC
GTGATATTGCTGAAGAGCTTGGCGGCGAATGGGCTGACCGCTTCCTCGTGCTTTACGGTATCGCCGCTCC
CGATTCGCAGCGCATCGCCTTCTATCGCCTTCTTGACGAGTTCTTCTGAACGCGTCGCCCGCCCCACGAC
CCGCAGCGCCCGACCGAAAGGAGCGCACGACCCCATGCATCTCGAGGGCCCGGTACCTTTAAGACCAATG
ACTTACAAGGCAGCTGTAGATCTTAGCCACTTTTTAAAAGAAAAGGGGGGACTGGAAGGGCTAGCTCACT
CCCAACGAAGACAAGATCTGCTTTTTGCTTGTACTGGGTCTCTCTGGTTAGACCAGATCTGAGCCTGGGA
GCTCTCTGGCTAACTAGGGAACCCACTGCTTAAGCCTCAATAAAGCTTGCCTTGAGTGCTTCAAGTAGTG
TGTGCCCGTCTGTTGTGTGACTCTGGTAACTAGAGATCCCTCAGACCCTTTTAGTCAGTGTGGAAAATCT
CTAGCAGTAGTAGTTCATGTCATCTTATTATTCAGTATTTATAACTTGCAAAGAAATGAATATCAGAGAG
TGAGAGGAACTTGTTTATTGCAGCTTATAATGGTTACAAATAAAGCAATAGCATCACAAATTTCACAAAT
AAAGCATTTTTTTCACTGCATTCTAGTTGTGGTTTGTCCAAACTCATCAATGTATCTTATCATGTCTGGC
TCTAGCTATCCCGCCCCTAACTCCGCCCATCCCGCCCCTAACTCCGCCCAGTTCCGCCCATTCTCCGCCC
CATGGCTGACTAATTTTTTTTATTTATGCAGAGGCCGAGGCCGCCTCGGCCTCTGAGCTATTCCAGAAGT
AGTGAGGAGGCTTTTTTGGAGGCCTAGGGACGTACCCAATTCGCCCTATAGTGAGTCGTATTACGCGCGC
TCACTGGCCGTCGTTTTACAACGTCGTGACTGGGAAAACCCTGGCGTTACCCAACTTAATCGCCTTGCAG
CACATCCCCCTTTCGCCAGCTGGCGTAATAGCGAAGAGGCCCGCACCGATCGCCCTTCCCAACAGTTGCG
CAGCCTGAATGGCGAATGGG
[124 nt withheld, positions 6461-6584]
C
[91 nt withheld, positions 6586-6676]
A
[49 nt withheld, positions 6678-6726]
CCTTTGACGTTGGAGTCCACGTTCTTT
[37 nt withheld, positions 6754-6790]
ACCCTATCTCGGTCTATTCTTTTGATTTATAAGGGATTTTGCCGATTTCGGCCTATTGGTTAAAAAATGA
GCTGATTTAACAAAAATTTAACGCGAATTTTAACAAAATATTAACGCTTACAATTTAGGTGGCACTTTTC
GGGGAAATGTGCGCGGAACCCCTATTTGTTTATTTTTCTAAATACATTCAAATATGTATCCGCTCATGAG
ACAATAACCCTGATAAATGCTTCAATAATATTGAAAAAGGAAGAGTATGAGTATTCAACATTTCCGTGTC
GCCCTTATTCCCTTTTTTGCGGCATTTTGCCTTCCTGTTTTTGCTCACCCAGAAACGCTGGTGAAAGTAA
AAGATGCTGAAGATCAGTTGGGTGCACGAGTGGGTTACATCGAACTGGATCTCAACAGCGGTAAGATCCT
TGAGAGTTTTCGCCCCGAAGAACGTTTTCCAATGATGAGCACTTTTAAAGTTCTGCTATGTGGCGCGGTA
TTATCCCGTATTGACGCCGGGCAAGAGCAACTCGGTCGCCGCATACACTATTCTCAGAATGACTTGGTTG
AGTACTCACCAGTCACAGAAAAGCATCTTACGGATGGCATGACAGTAAGAGAATTATGCAGTGCTGCCAT
AACCATGAGTGATAACACTGCGGCCAACTTACTTCTGACAACGATCGGAGGACCGAAGGAGCTAACCGCT
TTTTTGCACAACATGGGGGATCATGTAACTCGCCTTGATCGTTGGGAACCGGAGCTGAATGAAGCCATAC
CAAACGACGAGCGTGACACCACGATGCCTGTAGCAATGGCAACAACGTTGCGCAAACTATTAACTGGCGA
ACTACTTACTCTAGCTTCCCGGCAACAATTAATAGACTGGATGGAGGCGGATAAAGTTGCAGGACCACTT
CTGCGCTCGGCCCTTCCGGCTGGCTGGTTTATTGCTGATAAATCTGGAGCCGGTGAGCGTGGGTCTCGCG
GTATCATTGCAGCACTGGGGCCAGATGGTAAGCCCTCCCGTATCGTAGTTATCTACACGACGGGGAGTCA
GGCAACTATGGATGAACGAAATAGACAGATCGCTGAGATAGGTGCCTCACTGATTAAGCATTGGTAACTG
TCAGACCAAGTTTACTCATATATACTTTAGATTGATTTAAAACTTCATTTTTAATTTAAAAGGATCTAGG
TGAAGATCCTTTTTGATAATCTCATGACCAAAATCCCTTAACGTGAGTTTTCGTTCCACTGAGCGTCAGA
CCCCGTAGAAAAGATCAAAGGATCTTCTTGAGATCCTTTTTTTCTGCGCGTAATCTGCTGCTTGCAAACA
AAAAAACCACCGCTACCAGCGGTGGTTTGTTTGCCGGATCAAGAGCTACCAACTCTTTTTCCGAAGGTAA
CTGGCTTCAGCAGAGCGCAGATACCAAATACTGTTCTTCTAGTGTAGCCGTAGTTAGGCCACCACTTCAA
GAACTCTGTAGCACCGCCTACATACCTCGCTCTGCTAATCCTGTTACCAGTGGCTGCTGCCAGTGGCGAT
AAGTCGTGTCTTACCGGGTTGGACTCAAGACGATAGTTACCGGATAAGGCGCAGCGGTCGGGCTGAACGG
GGGGTTCGTGCACACAGCCCAGCTTGGAGCGAACGACCTACACCGAACTGAGATACCTACAGCGTGAGCT
ATGAGAAAGCGCCACGCTTCCCGAAGGGAGAAAGGCGGACAGGTATCCGGTAAGCGGCAGGGTCGGAACA
GGAGAGCGCACGAGGGAGCTTCCAGGGGGAAACGCCTGGTATCTTTATAGTCCTGTCGGGTTTCGCCACC
TCTGACTTGAGCGTCGATTTTTGTGATGCTCGTCAGGGGGGCGGAGCCTATGGAAAAACGCCAGCAACGC
GGCCTTTTTACGGTTCCTGGCCTTTTGCTGGCCTTTTGCTCACATGTTCTTTCCTGCGTTATCCCCTGAT
TCTGTGGATAACCGTATTACCGCCTTTGAGTGAGCTGATACCGCTCGCCGCAGCCGAACGACCGAGCGCA
GCGAGTCAGTGAGCGAGGAAGCGGAAGAGCGCCCAATACGCAAACCGCCTCTCCCCGCGCGTTGGCCGAT
TCATTAATGCAGCTGGCACGACAGGTTTCCCGACTGGAAAGCGGGCAGTGAGCGCAACGCAATTAATGTG
AGTTAGCTCACTCATTAGGCACCCCAGGCTTTACACTTTATGCTTCCGGCTCGTATGTTGTGTGGAATTG
TGAGCGGATAACAATTTCACACAGGAAACAGCTATGACCATGATTACGCCAAGCGCGCAATTAACCCTCA
CTAAAGGGAACAAAAGCTGGAGCTGCAAGCTTAATGTAGTCTTATGCAATACTCTTGTAGTCTTGCAACA
TGGTAACGATGAGTTAGCAACATGCCTTACAAGGAGAGAAAAAGCACCGTGCATGCCGATTGGTGGAAGT
AAGGTGGTACGATCGTGCCTTATTAGGAAGGCAACAGACGGGTCTGACATGGATTGGACGAACCACTGAA
TTGCCGCATTGCAGAGATATTGTATTTAAGTGCCTAGCTCGATACATAAACGGGTCTCTCTGGTTAGACC
AGATCTGAGCCTGGGAGCTCTCTGGCTAACTAGGGAACCCACTGCTTAAGCCTCAATAAAGCTTGCCTTG
AGTGCTTCAAGTAGTGTGTGCCCGTCTGTTGTGTGACTCTGGTAACTAGAGATCCCTCAGACCCTTTTAG
TCAGTGTGGAAAATCTCTAGCAGTGGCGCCCGAACAGGGACTTGAAAGCGAAAGGGAAACCAGAGGAGCT
CTCTCGACGCAGGACTCGGCTTGCTGAAGCGCGCACGGCAAGAGGCGAGGGGCGGCGACTGGTGAGTACG
CCAAAAATTTTGACTAGCGGAGGCTAGAAGGAGAGAGATGGGTGCGAGAGCGTCAGTATTAAGCGGGGGA
GAATTAGATCGCGATGGGAAAAAATTCGGTTAAGGCCAGGGGGAAAGAAAAAATATAAATTAAAACATAT
AGTATGGGCAAGCAGGGAGCTAGAACGATTCGCAGTTAATCCTGGCCTGTTAGAAACATCAGAAGGCTGT
AGACAAATACTGGGACAGCTACAACCATCCCTTCAGACAGGATCAGAAGAACTTAGATCATTATATAATA
CAGTAGCAACCCTCTATTGTGTGCATCAAAGGATAGAGATAAAAGACACCAAGGAAGCTTTAGACAAGAT
AGAGGAAGAGCAAAACAAAAGTAAGACCACCGCACAGCAAGCGGCCGCTGATCTTCAGACCTGGAGGAGG
AGATATGAGGGACAATTGGAGAAGTGAATTATATAAATATAAAGTAGTAAAAATTGAACCATTAGGAGTA
GCACCCACCAAGGCAAAGAGAAGAGTGGTGCAGAGAGAAAAAAGAGCAGTGGGAATAGGAGCTTTGTTCC
TTGGGTTCTTGGGAGCAGCAGGAAGCACTATGGGCGCAGCGTCAATGACGCTGACGGTACAGGCCAGACA
ATTATTGTCTGGTATAGTGCAGCAGCAGAACAATTTGCTGAGGGCTATTGAGGCGCAACAGCATCTGTTG
CAACTCACAGTCTGGGGCATCAAGCAGCTCCAGGCAAGAATCCTGGCTGTGGAAAGATACCTAAAGGATC
AACAGCTCCTGGGGATTTGGGGTTGCTCTGGAAAACTCATTTGCACCACTGCTGTGCCTTGGAATGCTAG
TTGGAGTAATAAATCTCTGGAACAGATTTGGAATCACACGACCTGGATGGAGTGGGACAGAGAAATTAAC
AATTACACAAGCTTAATACACTCCTTAATTGAAGAATCGCAAAACCAGCAAGAAAAGAATGAACAAGAAT
TATTGGAATTAGATAAATGGGCAAGTTTGTGGAATTGGTTTAACATAACAAATTGGCTGTGGTATATAAA
ATTATTCATAATGATAGTAGGAGGCTTGGTAGGTTTAAGAATAGTTTTTGCTGTACTTTCTATAGTGAAT
AGAGTTAGGCAGGGATATTCACCATTATCGTTTCAGACCCACCTCCCAACCCCGAGGGGACCCGACAGGC
CCGAAGGAATAGAAGAAGAAGGTGGAGAGAGAGACAGAGACAGATCCATTCGATTAGTGAACGGATCTCG
ACGGTATCGGTTAACTTTTAAAAGAAAAGGGGGGATTGGGGGGTACAGTGCAGGGGAAAGAATAGTAGAC
ATAATAGCAACAGACATACAAACTAAAGAATTACAAAAACAAATTACAAAATTCAAAATTTTATCGTCCA
GTGTGGTGGAATTCTGCAGATATCAACAAGTTTGTACAAAAAAGCAGGCTCCACCATGGGAACCGACATT
GATTATTGACTAGGCTTTTGCAAAAAGCTTTGCAAAGATGGATAAAGTTTTAAACAGAGAGGAATCTTTG
CAGCTAATGGACCTTCTAGGTCTTGAAAGGAGTGGGAATT
